Addgene plasmid #176511: sgCRY1
Purpose: Expresses sgRNA in mammalian cells
Depositing lab: Han Kyoung Choe. Depositing organization: Daegu Gyeongbuk Institute of Science and Technology. Publication: Multiplexed CRISPR-Cas9 system in a single adeno-associated virus to simultaneously knock out redundant clock genes. Kim B, Kim J, Chun M, Park I, Kwak D, Choi M, Kim K, Choe HK. Sci Rep. 2021 Jan 28;11(1):2575. doi: 10.1038/s41598-021-82287-0. PubMed 33510438.
Backbone
  Vector backbone: pAAV-hU6-gRNA-hSyn-mCherry-KASH
  Backbone size w/o insert (bp): 5288
  Total vector size (bp): 5290
  Vector type: AAV
Growth in bacteria
  Bacterial resistance: Ampicillin, 100 μg/mL
  Growth temperature: 37°C
  Growth strain: NEB Stable
  Copy number: Unknown
Gene/Insert
  Cloning method: Restriction Enzyme; 5′ cloning site BsaI (not destroyed); 3′ cloning site BsaI (not destroyed)
  Sequencing primers: 5′ ITR_R CGGCCTCAGTGAGCGA; 3′ hSyn_R gtcggtcgtcaggtaggcac
Terms and licenses: Academic/Nonprofit Terms; Industry Terms: Not Available to Industry
Depositor comments: Please note that the mutations K14E, N210D, and E249G were found in the mCherry sequence. The fluorophore is still fluorescent, as described in the publication.
How to cite: sgCRY1 was a gift from Han Kyoung Choe (Addgene plasmid # 176511 ; http://n2t.net/addgene:176511 ; RRID:Addgene_176511)
