[The description below was written by a language model from this plasmid's Addgene catalogue record and pLannotate feature annotations shown in this document.]
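Description:
sgCRY1 is an AAV transfer plasmid built on the pAAV-hU6-gRNA-hSyn-mCherry-KASH backbone and intended to express a single guide RNA in mammalian cells. It is propagated in bacteria through a high-copy ColE1/pUC-type origin with ampicillin selection (AmpR under its own bla promoter), and it also carries an f1 phage origin along with small pBR322-derived remnants (bom and rop fragments). The expression cassettes lie between AAV2 inverted terminal repeats, which allow the intervening DNA to be packaged into recombinant AAV particles. In the sequenced record, the downstream ITR is annotated in full, while the upstream one appears only as two short fragments. This may reflect the difficulty of sequencing or annotating these repeats.

The payload consists of two units. A human U6 RNA polymerase III promoter drives a spacer placed immediately upstream of the Streptococcus pyogenes Cas9 gRNA scaffold, the spacer having been introduced through BsaI sites. The record leaves the insert field empty, so the target is only implied by the plasmid name and the associated publication on knocking out redundant clock genes, which point to Cry1. Cas9 itself is not encoded and must be supplied separately. Downstream, the neuron-specific human synapsin I promoter drives mCherry fused to a nesprin-derived fragment (annotated as SYNE3) that corresponds to the KASH domain named in the backbone. This domain tethers the reporter to the nuclear envelope to mark transduced neurons, and the transcript ends in the hGH polyadenylation signal. The depositor notes three substitutions in mCherry (K14E, N210D, E249G) but reports that the protein remains fluorescent. The sequenced record (5,279 nt) is slightly shorter than the catalogued size of 5,290 bp.
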