Features (pLannotate 1.2.2; 19 found; start..end, strand, type, name):
      1..589     +  rep_origin     ori: high-copy-number ColE1/pMB1/pBR322/pUC origin of replication
    662..689     +  repeat_region  AAV2 ITR (fragment): inverted terminal repeat of adeno-associated virus serotype 2 inverted
    718..745     +  repeat_region  AAV2 ITR (fragment): inverted terminal repeat of adeno-associated virus serotype 2 inverted
    795..1035    +  promoter       U6 promoter: RNA polymerase III promoter for human U6 snRNA
   1064..1139    +  misc_RNA       gRNA scaffold: guide RNA scaffold for the Streptococcus pyogenes CRISPR/Cas9 system
   1173..1620    +  promoter       hSyn promoter: human synapsin I promoter; confers neuron-specific expression (Kügler et al., 2003)
   1634..1651    +  misc_feature   MCS (fragment): pUC18/19 multiple cloning site
   1652..2359    +  CDS            mCherry: monomeric derivative of DsRed fluorescent protein (Shaner et al., 2004) mammalian codon-optimized
   2366..2384    +  misc_feature   MCS (fragment): multiple cloning site
   2453..2629    +  CDS            SYNE3 (fragment): SYNE3_HUMAN - Also known as C14orf139 From Homo sapiens (Human).
   2633..2654    +  misc_feature   MCS (fragment): pBluescript multiple cloning site
   2676..3152    +  polyA_signal   hGH poly(A) signal: human growth hormone polyadenylation signal
   3192..3332    +  repeat_region  AAV2 ITR: inverted terminal repeat of adeno-associated virus serotype 2 inverted
   3337..3388    -  misc_feature   bom (fragment): basis of mobility region from pBR322
   3407..3862    +  rep_origin     f1 ori (sequence partly withheld): f1 bacteriophage origin of replication; arrow indicates direction of (+) strand synthesis
   3863..3912    -  misc_feature   bom (fragment): basis of mobility region from pBR322
   4014..4049    -  CDS            rop (fragment): Rop protein, which maintains plasmids at low copy number; rop
   4144..4248    +  promoter       AmpR promoter: bla
   4249..5109    +  CDS            AmpR: β-lactamase; bla; confers resistance to ampicillin, carbenicillin, and related antibiotics
>Addgene plasmid #176511 | sgCRY1 | addgene full sequence | sequence record 348670 | Addgene NGS Result
TTGAGATCCTTTTTTTCTGCGCGTAATCTGCTGCTTGCAAACAAAAAAACCACCGCTACCAGCGGTGGTT
TGTTTGCCGGATCAAGAGCTACCAACTCTTTTTCCGAAGGTAACTGGCTTCAGCAGAGCGCAGATACCAA
ATACTGTTCTTCTAGTGTAGCCGTAGTTAGGCCACCACTTCAAGAACTCTGTAGCACCGCCTACATACCT
CGCTCTGCTAATCCTGTTACCAGTGGCTGCTGCCAGTGGCGATAAGTCGTGTCTTACCGGGTTGGACTCA
AGACGATAGTTACCGGATAAGGCGCAGCGGTCGGGCTGAACGGGGGGTTCGTGCACACAGCCCAGCTTGG
AGCGAACGACCTACACCGAACTGAGATACCTACAGCGTGAGCTATGAGAAAGCGCCACGCTTCCCGAAGG
GAGAAAGGCGGACAGGTATCCGGTAAGCGGCAGGGTCGGAACAGGAGAGCGCACGAGGGAGCTTCCAGGG
GGAAACGCCTGGTATCTTTATAGTCCTGTCGGGTTTCGCCACCTCTGACTTGAGCGTCGATTTTTGTGAT
GCTCGTCAGGGGGGCGGAGCCTATGGAAAAACGCCAGCAACGCGGCCTTTTTACGGTTCCTGGCCTTTTG
CTGGCCTTTTGCTCACATGTCCTGCAGGCAGCTGCGCGCTCGCTCGCTCACTGAGGCCGCCCGGGCGTCG
GGCGACCTTTGGTCGCCCGGCCTCAGTGAGCGAGCGAGCGCGCAGAGAGGGAGTGGCCAACTCCATCACT
AGGGGTTCCTGCGGCCGCACGCGTGAGGGCCTATTTCCCATGATTCCTTCATATTTGCATATACGATACA
AGGCTGTTAGAGAGATAATTGGAATTAATTTGACTGTAAACACAAAGATATTAGTACAAAATACGTGACG
TAGAAAGTAATAATTTCTTGGGTAGTTTGCAGTTTTAAAATTATGTTTTAAAATGGACTATCATATGCTT
ACCGTAACTTGAAAGTATTTCGATTTCTTGGCTTTATATATCTTGTGGAAAGGACGAAACACCGGTCGAG
GATATAGACGCAGGTTTTAGAGCTAGAAATAGCAAGTTAAAATAAGGCTAGTCCGTTATCAACTTGAAAA
AGTGGCACCGAGTCGGTGCTTTTTTTCTAGACTGCAGAGGGCCCTGCGTATGAGTGCAAGTGGGTTTTAG
GACCAGGATGAGGCGGGGTGGGGGTGCCTACCTGACGACCGACCCCGACCCACTGGACAAGCACCCAACC
CCCATTCCCCAAATTGCGCATCCCCTATCAGAGAGGGGGAGGGGAAACAGGATGCGGCGAGGCGCGTGCG
CACTGCCAGCTTCAGCACCGCGGACAGTGCCTTCGCCCCCGCCTGGCGGCGCGCGCCACCGCCGCCTCAG
CACTGAAGGCGCGCTGACGTCACTCGCCGGTCCCCCGCAAACTCCCCTTCCCGGCCACCTTGGTCGCGTC
CGCGCCGCCGCCGGCCCAGCCGGACCGCACCACGCGAGGCGCGAGATAGGGGGGCACGGGCGCGACCATC
TGCGCTGCGGCGCCGGCGACTCAGCGCTGCCTCAGTCTGCGGTGGGCAGCGGAGGAGTCGTGTCGTGCCT
GAGAGCGCAGTCGAGAAGGTACCGGATCCTCTAGAGTCGACATGGTGAGCAAGGGCGAGGAGGATAACAT
GGCCATCATCGAGGAGTTCATGCGCTTCAAGGTGCACATGGAGGGCTCCGTGAACGGCCACGAGTTCGAG
ATCGAGGGCGAGGGCGAGGGCCGCCCCTACGAGGGCACCCAGACCGCCAAGCTGAAGGTGACCAAGGGTG
GCCCCCTGCCCTTCGCCTGGGACATCCTGTCCCCTCAGTTCATGTACGGCTCCAAGGCCTACGTGAAGCA
CCCCGCCGACATCCCCGACTACTTGAAGCTGTCCTTCCCCGAGGGCTTCAAGTGGGAGCGCGTGATGAAC
TTCGAGGACGGCGGCGTGGTGACCGTGACCCAGGACTCCTCCCTGCAGGACGGCGAGTTCATCTACAAGG
TGAAGCTGCGCGGCACCAACTTCCCCTCCGACGGCCCCGTAATGCAGAAGAAGACCATGGGCTGGGAGGC
CTCCTCCGAGCGGATGTACCCCGAGGACGGCGCCCTGAAGGGCGAGATCAAGCAGAGGCTGAAGCTGAAG
GACGGCGGCCACTACGACGCTGAGGTCAAGACCACCTACAAGGCCAAGAAGCCCGTGCAGCTGCCCGGCG
CCTACAACGTCAACATCAAGTTGGACATCACCTCCCACGACGAGGACTACACCATCGTGGAACAGTACGA
ACGCGCCGAGGGCCGCCACTCCACCGGCGGCATGGACGAGCTGTACAAGGAATTCTCCGGACTCAGATCT
CGAGAGGAGGAGGAGGGGACAGACAGCAGGATGCCCCACCTCGACAGCCCCGGCAGCTCCCAGCCGAGAC
GCTCCTTCCTCTCAAGGGTGATCAGGGCAGCGCTACCGTTGCAGCTGCTTCTGCTGCTGCTGCTGCTCCT
GGCCTGCCTGCTACCTGCCTCTGAAGATGACTACAGCTGCACCCAGGCCAACAACTTTGCCCGATCCTTC
TACCCCATGCTGCGGTACACCAACGGGCCACCTCCCACCTAGGATATCAAGCTTATCGATACCGAGCGCT
GCTCGAGAGATCTACGGGTGGCATCCCTGTGACCCCTCCCCAGTGCCTCTCCTGGCCCTGGAAGTTGCCA
CTCCAGTGCCCACCAGCCTTGTCCTAATAAAATTAAGTTGCATCATTTTGTCTGACTAGGTGTCCTTCTA
TAATATTATGGGGTGGAGGGGGGTGGTATGGAGCAAGGGGCAAGTTGGGAAGACAACCTGTAGGGCCTGC
GGGGTCTATTGGGAACCAAGCTGGAGTGCAGTGGCACAATCTTGGCTCACTGCAATCTCCGCCTCCTGGG
TTCAAGCGATTCTCCTGCCTCAGCCTCCCGAGTTGTTGGGATTCCAGGCATGCATGACCAGGCTCAGCTA
ATTTTTGTTTTTTTGGTAGAGACGGGGTTTCACCATATTGGCCAGGCTGGTCTCCAACTCCTAATCTCAG
GTGATCTACCCACCTTGGCCTCCCAAATTGCTGGGATTACAGGCGTGAACCACTGCTCCCTTCCCTGTCC
TTCTGATTTTGTAGGTAACCACGTGCGGACCGAGCGGCCGCAGGAACCCCTAGTGATGGAGTTGGCCACT
CCCTCTCTGCGCGCTCGCTCGCTCACTGAGGCCGGGCGACCAAAGGTCGCCCGACGCCCGGGCTTTGCCC
GGGCGGCCTCAGTGAGCGAGCGAGCGCGCAGCTGCCTGCAGGGGCGCCTGATGCGGTATTTTCTCCTTAC
GCATCTGTGCGGTATTTCACACCGCATA
[95 nt withheld, positions 3389-3483]
T
[46 nt withheld, positions 3485-3530]
C
[141 nt withheld, positions 3532-3672]
CCTTTGACGTTGGAGTCCACGTTCTTT
[37 nt withheld, positions 3700-3736]
ACTCTATCTCGGGCTATTCTTTTGATTTATAAGGGATTTTGCCGATTTCGGTCTATTGGTTAAAAAATGA
GCTGATTTAACAAAAATTTAACGCGAATTTTAACAAAATATTAACGTTTACAATTTTATGGTGCACTCTC
AGTACAATCTGCTCTGATGCCGCATAGTTAAGCCAGCCCCGACACCCGCCAACACCCGCTGACGCGCCCT
GACGGGCTTGTCTGCTCCCGGCATCCGCTTACAGACAAGCTGTGACCGTCTCCGGGAGCTGCATGTGTCA
GAGGTTTTCACCGTCATCACCGAAACGCGCGAGACGAAAGGGCCTCGTGATACGCCTATTTTTATAGGTT
AATGTCATGATAATAATGGTTTCTTAGACGTCAGGTGGCACTTTTCGGGGAAATGTGCGCGGAACCCCTA
TTTGTTTATTTTTCTAAATACATTCAAATATGTATCCGCTCATGAGACAATAACCCTGATAAATGCTTCA
ATAATATTGAAAAAGGAAGAGTATGAGTATTCAACATTTCCGTGTCGCCCTTATTCCCTTTTTTGCGGCA
TTTTGCCTTCCTGTTTTTGCTCACCCAGAAACGCTGGTGAAAGTAAAAGATGCTGAAGATCAGTTGGGTG
CACGAGTGGGTTACATCGAACTGGATCTCAACAGCGGTAAGATCCTTGAGAGTTTTCGCCCCGAAGAACG
TTTTCCAATGATGAGCACTTTTAAAGTTCTGCTATGTGGCGCGGTATTATCCCGTATTGACGCCGGGCAA
GAGCAACTCGGTCGCCGCATACACTATTCTCAGAATGACTTGGTTGAGTACTCACCAGTCACAGAAAAGC
ATCTTACGGATGGCATGACAGTAAGAGAATTATGCAGTGCTGCCATAACCATGAGTGATAACACTGCGGC
CAACTTACTTCTGACAACGATCGGAGGACCGAAGGAGCTAACCGCTTTTTTGCACAACATGGGGGATCAT
GTAACTCGCCTTGATCGTTGGGAACCGGAGCTGAATGAAGCCATACCAAACGACGAGCGTGACACCACGA
TGCCTGTAGCAATGGCAACAACGTTGCGCAAACTATTAACTGGCGAACTACTTACTCTAGCTTCCCGGCA
ACAATTAATAGACTGGATGGAGGCGGATAAAGTTGCAGGACCACTTCTGCGCTCGGCCCTTCCGGCTGGC
TGGTTTATTGCTGATAAATCTGGAGCCGGTGAGCGTGGGTCTCGCGGTATCATTGCAGCACTGGGGCCAG
ATGGTAAGCCCTCCCGTATCGTAGTTATCTACACGACGGGGAGTCAGGCAACTATGGATGAACGAAATAG
ACAGATCGCTGAGATAGGTGCCTCACTGATTAAGCATTGGTAACTGTCAGACCAAGTTTACTCATATATA
CTTTAGATTGATTTAAAACTTCATTTTTAATTTAAAAGGATCTAGGTGAAGATCCTTTTTGATAATCTCA
TGACCAAAATCCCTTAACGTGAGTTTTCGTTCCACTGAGCGTCAGACCCCGTAGAAAAGATCAAAGGATC
TTC
